>Addgene plasmid #147001 | pAc5.1B-lambdaN-HA-DmUPF2_57-1241-siRNAres-V5His6_N | depositor full sequence | sequence record 289448 | Full Sequence
CTTCAAGGAATTAATTCTATATTCTAAAAACACAAATGATACTTCTAAAAAAAATCATGAATGGCATCAA
CTCTGAATCAAATCTTTGCAGATGCACCTACTTCTCATTTCCACTGTCACATCATTTTTCCAGATCTCGC
TGCCTGTTATGTGGCCCACAAACCAAGACACGTTTTATGGCCATTAAAGCTGGCTGATCGTCGCCAAACA
CCAAATACATATCAATATGTACATTCGAGAAAGAAGCGATCAAAGAAGCGTCTTCGGGCGAGTAGGAGAA
TGCGGAGGAGAAGGAGAACGAGCTGATCTAGTATCTCTCCACAATCCAATGCCAACTGACCAACTGGCCA
TATTCGGAGCAATTTGAAGCCAATTTCCATCGCCTGGCGATCGCTCCATTCTTGGCTATATGTTTTTCAC
CGTTCCCGGGGCCATTTTCAAAGACTCGTCGGTAAGATAAGATTGTGTCACTCGCTGTCTCTCTTCATTT
GTCGAAGAATGCTGAGGAATTTCGCGATGACGTCGGCGAGTATTTTGAAGAATGAGAATAATTTGTATTT
ATACGAAAATCAGTTAGTGGAATTTTCTACAAAAACATGTTATCTATAGATAATTTTGTTGCAAAATATG
TTGACTATGACAAAGATTGTATGTATATACCTTTAATGTATTCTCATTTTCTTATGTATTTATAATGGCA
ATGATGATACTGATGATATTTTAAGATGATGCCAGACCACAGGCTGATTTCTGCGTCTTTTGCCGAACGC
AGTGCATGTGCGGTTGTTGTTTTTTGGAATAGTTTCAATTTTCGGACTGTCCGCTTTGATTTCAGTTTCT
TGGCTTATTCAAAAAGCAAAGTAAAGCCAAAAAAGCGAGATGGCAATACCAAATGCGGCAAAACGGTAGT
GGAAGGAAAGGGGTGCGGGGCAGCGGAAGGAAGGGTGGGGCGGGGCGTGGCGGGGTCTGTGGCTGGGCGC
GACGTCACCGACGTTGGAGCCACTCCTTTGACCATGTGTGCGTGTGTGTATTATTCGTGTCTCGCCACTC
GCCGGTTGTTTTTTTCTTTTTATCTCGCTCTCTCTAGCGCCATCTCGTACGCATGCTCAACGCACCGCAT
GTTGCCGTGTCCTTTATGCGTCATTTTGGCTCGAAATAGGCAATTATTTAAACAAAGATTAGTCAACGAA
AACGCTAAAATAAATAAGTCTACAATATGGTTACTTATTGCCATGTGTGTGCAGCCAACGATAGCAACAA
AAGCAACAACACAGTGGCTTTCCCTCTTTCACTTTTTGTTTGCAAGCGCGTGCGAGCAAGACGGCACGAC
CGGCAAACGCAATTACGCTGACAAAGAGCAGACGAAGTTTTGGCCGAAAAACATCAAGGCGCCTGATACG
AATGCATTTGCAATAACAATTGCGATATTTAATATTGTTTATGAAGCTGTTTGACTTCAAAACACACAAA
AAAAAAAATAAAACAAATTATTTGAAAGAGAATTAGGAATCGGACAGCTTATCGTTACGGGCTAACAGCA
CACCGAGACGAAATAGCTTACCTGACGTCACAGCCTCTGGAAGAACTGCCGCCAAGCAGAGAGAGAGAGA
AAAAGAGGGAGAGCAGCTTAGACCGCATGTGCTTGTGTGTGAGGCGTCTCTCTCTTCGTCTCCTGTTTGC
GCAAACGCATAGACTGCACTGAGAAAATCGATTACCTATTTTTTATGAATGAATATTTGCACTATTACTA
TTCAAAACTATTAAGATAGCAATCACATTCAATAGCCAAATACTATACCACCTGAGCGATGCAACGAAAT
GATCAATTTGAGCAAAAATGCTGCATATTTAGGACGGCATCATTATAGAAATGCTTCTTGCTGTGTACTT
TTCTCTCGTCTGGCAGCTGTTTCGCCGTTATTGTTAAAACCGGCTTAAGTTAGGTGTGTTTTCTACGACT
AGTGATGCCCCTACTAGAAGATGTGTGTTGCACAAATGTCCCTGAATAACCAATTTGAAGTGCAGATAGC
AGTAAACGTAAGCTAATATGAATATTATTTAACTGTAATGTTTTAATATCGCTGGACATTACTAATAAAC
CCACTATAAACACATGTACATATGTATGTTTTGGCATACAATGAGTAGTTGGGGAAAAAATGTGTAAAAG
CACCGTGACCATCACAGCATAAAGATAACCAGCTGAAGTATCGAATATGAGTAACCCCCAAATTGAATCA
CATGCCGCAACTGATAGGACCCATGGAAGTACACTCTTCATGGCGATATACAAGACACACACAAGCACGA
ACACCCAGTTGCGGAGGAAATTCTCCGTAAATGAAAACCCAATCGGCGAACAATTCATACCCATATATGG
TAAAAGTTTTGAACGCGACTTGAGAGCGGAGAGCATTGCGGCTGATAAGGTTTTAGCGCTAAGCGGGCTT
TATAAAACGGGCTGCGGGACCAGTTTTCATATCACTACCGTTTGAGTTCTTGTGCTGTGTGGATACTCCT
CCCGACACAAAGCCGCTCCATCAGCCAGCAGTCGTCTAATCCAGAGACCCCGGATCGGGGTACCAACATG
GACGCACAAACACGACGACGTGAGCGTCGCGCTGAGAAACAAGCTCAATGGAAAGCTGCAAACGGTGGAT
CTCCTCCACATATGGCTTACCCATACGATGTTCCAGATTACGCTCCTCCAAGCTTGAATTCTCTGGAGGC
CGAAGAGCGCGAGGAGCTGCAACAGTTCATAAGCGAGCTGCGGGAAAAAATTGAAAGTAAGCGACAGCTG
CGCCTCCAAAACTCCACAATCGAGCTGCCCGGTGAGGAGTACTTCGCCAAACTGGACTCCAATCTCAAAA
AGAACACGGCATTCGTCAAGAAACTGAAACTATTCACGGCCACACAGCTGGACGGACTATTGCGTGAGAT
ATCCGCTCTAAACCTGAGCAAATACATCTCGGAAATATGCGCCGCGCTGGTCGAGGCCAAACTGAAAATG
ACTGATGTGCCGGCGGTGGTGACGCTGGCCTCTCGGCTGCACTGCACATATGCCGACTTCGATGTCCATT
TTCTGGAGGCCTGGCAAAAGGCACTGAACATCAAGGCCACCGAGAAGATTGGCAATCCGAGCAAACTGCG
CGTTGATCTTCGCCTGTTTGCGGAACTAGTCAGCTCTGGTGTGATCCAAATGAAGCCCGGATTGGCCCAA
CTGGGTGTTGTTCTGGTGCATTTGATTGCCCTGGACAAGGATGACCACAGCAACTTCTCGATCATCCTCT
CATTCTGCCGGCACTGCGGCGAGGAGTACGCCGGCCTAGTGCCGCAAAAGATGCAACAGTTGGCCACCAA
ATACGGGGTGGAGGTGCCGAAATCCGACTTCCTGACTGCCGACAAGCAGCTCAATCTGCGCACCATGCTT
AAGGGTTACTTCAAGGCCCTGTGCAAGCATGTCCTGGCCGAGCAGGCCGAACTGATGAACATGACCAAGA
ACATTCGGCGCACCATGGAGTGCAAGGGTGAGATATCCACGGAGAAGCGCGAGAAGTGTGAACTGATGCA
GGCCGGATTCGATAAGCTGCTGGCCTCCGCTCAATCGCTGTCGGAACTGCTGGGTGAACCACTGCCCGAG
CTGGCCAAGGAGTCTGAGGGCTGTAATCCGGGCACAGTCATCGACAACATGCTGGACAGTGCCTCCTTTG
GTGTGCTGGATCCGTGGGGCGACGAGGAGACCCGAGCCTTCTACACGGATTTGCCCGATTTGAGACAGTT
TCTGCCAAACTTTTCGGCACCCAAAGTCGATTTGGAAACGTTAGAGGAGCCCAGTGAACTAACCGAAGAA
GCGATCGATGCCAATCTAGATGCCGAAATGGATCTAGATGATCCACCGTCCACCACTTCGGATACGACTC
CGGAGAATCCAATCGAAGAGCAGCCAACGACGCCAGTTGCCGCTGCGGAGGATCTCAAGCCGCAGAAGAT
GGGTAACGCTCTGATGGAACTGGGTCGCCAGCAGCAGCAGCAAAGTCAGCTCAACCAGAATCCGATCCAG
ATCCAAAACCAGATGCGTCAGCAGTTCGATGGCTTCCTGGTCAACCTATTCAACTGTGTGAACAAGGAGC
TGATCGATTCGGCGGCCATCGAGTTCCTGCTTAACTTCAATACCAAGCATCAACGCAAGAAGCTGACGCG
TACGATATTCTCGGTGCAGCGTACGCGTCTGGATATCCTGCCCTATCTCTCCCGCTTCGTGGCCATTGTG
CATATGTGCAATACCGATGTGGCCACCGATTTGGCCGAACTGCTGCGCAAGGAGTTCAAGTGGCACATTC
ACAAGAAGAACCAGCTGAATATCGAGACGAAGCTTAAGATTGTGCGATTCATTGGTGAACTGGTTAAGTT
TGGTTTGTTTAAAAAGTTCGATGCCTTAGGATGTCTGAAGATGCTGCTAAGGGACTTTCAGCATCATCAA
ATCGAGATGGCCTGTGCCTTTGTGGAAGTCACCGGCGTCTATCTGTACAATTGCCGGGATGCCCGTCTGC
TGATGAATGTGTTCCTGGACCAAATGCTGCGCTTGAAAACAGCCACGGCAATGGACTCGCGACATGCGGC
GCAGATTGAGAGCGTGTACTATTTGGTAAAGCCGCCGGAATCGTCCAAGCGAGAGCCCATGGTTCGGCCG
GCAATGCATGAGTACATCCGTTACTTGATCTTCGAGGAGCTTTGCAAACAGAACGTTGATCGTTGTATCA
AAATGCTGCGCCGCATCGATTGGCAGGATCCGGAGACAAATTGTTATGCCATTAAGTGCCTCAGCAAGGC
GTATCTGCTGCGCTTCCAGCTCATTCGCTGCCTGGCCGATCTCGTATCCGGACTGAGCTCCTATCAGCCA
CGAGCGGTTACCATCGTGATCGATAATGTGTTTGAGGATATACGCGCTGGCCTCGAGATTCATTCGCCAC
GCATGGCACAGCGGCGCATCGCGATGGCCAAGTATCTGGGCGAGATGTACAACTACAAGCTGGTGGAGTC
CACGAACATTCTTAATACGCTGTACTCCATCATCTCGCTGGGCGTATCGAATGACCAAAATGTCGTCTCG
CCACTGGATCCGCCCGATAGCCTGTTCCGACTGAAGCTTGCCTGTATGCTACTGGACACGTGTGCACCCT
ACTTCACCAGCCAGGCCACGCGAAAAAAACTGGACTACTTTCTGGTCTTCTTCCAACACTACTATTGGTT
CAAGAAATCCCATCCCGTGTTCAGCAAAACGGAGAACACCTCCGATTTGTTCCCCATCCTAATGGATCAC
ACCTATCGCGACTGTCTACTCAATGTGCGGCCCAAGCTGAAGATTTACAAGAGTCTAGAGCAGGCCAAGG
CGGCGATTGATCATCTGCAGGAGAAGCTCTATCCGCAGCTAAAGACTACCAATAATGCTCAGGATCCGTC
GCTGGGCACAATCAGTGAAATAAGCGAGATAGACGAGGGCGGCACTGATGAGGATTCTGGGTCATCGAAT
GATCAGCGAGAGCGCCAAGTGTCGGGCCAAGAGCAGGACCAGAGCAACGACTGGACAGAGAACGAGGCGG
AGCCACCGCTGCCGCCGCCCCCGCCGCCAGAAAAGTCCAAGGAGGACCTGGAGTTCGAGCAATTGTACGA
AAAAATGACCACAGACTCGTACCAAGAACGGCTTAAGGAGCCGATAAAGGCTACGGCCAAGGATATACCT
GTGCCGATGATGGCGCGCCTGCAAAAAAAATCGTACGATCAGATAACAGGTGCTCAGACCATCGGCCCTG
GGATCAACAATATGTCACAGATCTCAAAGTCGCTTCCCAATCAGGACGGAACGCCTGGCTCTCCAGGTGC
AGATTCACCAGATGGCAACGGCAAATCCGGCGGCGGTGTAGGTGGTAGCGATGTTGGTGCTGCTGGTGCT
GCTGGTGCTTCTGGTGCTACATCTGTACCCTTTGTGCTAATGGTGCGCGGCCACAAGGGCGGAAAGCAGC
AATTTAAGTCATTTGTGGCACCATCCGACTCGCACTTGGCCACCAACCTAAAGCGGCAGGAGCAGATGAT
ACGCGAGGAGAAGGAGAAGGTCAAGCGCCTTACGCTTAACATAACTGAGCGCATTGAGGAGGAGGACTAC
CAGGAGTCGTTGATGCCGCCGCAGCATCGAAGCTTCACCCAGAGCTACTACCAGAAGCCCAATAAGCACA
AGTTCAAGCACCAAAAGGGTGCGCCCGATGCGGACCTCATATTTCACGGCGGCCGCTCGAGTCTAGAGGG
CCCGCGGTTCGAAGGTAAGCCTATCCCTAACCCTCTCCTCGGTCTCGATTCTACGCGTACCGGTCATCAT
CACCATCACCATTGAGTTTAAACCCGCTGATCAGCCTCGACTGTGCCTTCTAAGGCCTGAGCTCGCTGAT
CAGCCTCGATCGAGGATCCAGACATGATAAGATACATTGATGAGTTTGGACAAACCACAACTAGAATGCA
GTGAAAAAAATGCTTTATTTGTGAAATTTGTGATGCTATTGCTTTATTTGTAACCATTATAAGCTGCAAT
AAACAAGTTAACAACAACAATTGCATTCATTTTATGTTTCAGGTTCAGGGGGAGGTGTGGGAGGTTTTTT
AAAGCAAGTAAAACCTCTACAAATGTGGTATGGCTGATTATGATCAGTCGACCGATGCCCTTGAGAGCCT
TCAACCCAGTCAGCTCCTTCCGGTGGGCGCGGGGCATGACTATCGTCGCCGCACTTATGACTGTCTTCTT
TATCATGCAACTCGTAGGACAGGTGCCGGCAGCGCTCTGGGTCATTTTCGGCGAGGACCGCTTTCGCTGG
AGCGCGACGATGATCGGCCTGTCGCTTGCGGTATTCGGAATCTTGCACGCCCTCGCTCAAGCCTTCGTCA
CTGGTCCCGCCACCAAACGTTTCGGCGAGAAGCAGGCCATTATCGCCGGCATGGCGGCCGACGCGCTGGG
CTACGTCTTGCTGGCGTTCGCGACGCGAGGCTGGATGGCCTTCCCCATTATGATTCTTCTCGCTTCCGGC
GGCATCGGGATGCCCGCGTTGCAGGCCATGCTGTCCAGGCAGGTAGATGACGACCATCAGGGACAGCTTC
AAGGATCGCTCGCGGCTCTTACCAGCCAGCAAAAGGCCAGGAACCGTAAAAAGGCCGCGTTGCTGGCGTT
TTTCCATAGGCTCCGCCCCCCTGACGAGCATCACAAAAATCGACGCTCAAGTCAGAGGTGGCGAAACCCG
ACAGGACTATAAAGATACCAGGCGTTTCCCCCTGGAAGCTCCCTCGTGCGCTCTCCTGTTCCGACCCTGC
CGCTTACCGGATACCTGTCCGCCTTTCTCCCTTCGGGAAGCGTGGCGCTTTCTCAATGCTCACGCTGTAG
GTATCTCAGTTCGGTGTAGGTCGTTCGCTCCAAGCTGGGCTGTGTGCACGAACCCCCCGTTCAGCCCGAC
CGCTGCGCCTTATCCGGTAACTATCGTCTTGAGTCCAACCCGGTAAGACACGACTTATCGCCACTGGCAG
CAGCCACTGGTAACAGGATTAGCAGAGCGAGGTATGTAGGCGGTGCTACAGAGTTCTTGAAGTGGTGGCC
TAACTACGGCTACACTAGAAGGACAGTATTTGGTATCTGCGCTCTGCTGAAGCCAGTTACCTTCGGAAAA
AGAGTTGGTAGCTCTTGATCCGGCAAACAAACCACCGCTGGTAGCGGTGGTTTTTTTGTTTGCAAGCAGC
AGATTACGCGCAGAAAAAAAGGATCTCAAGAAGATCCTTTGATCTTTTCTACGGGGTCTGACGCTCAGTG
GAACGAAAACTCACGTTAAGGGATTTTGGTCATGAGATTATCAAAAAGGATCTTCACCTAGATCCTTTTA
AATTAAAAATGAAGTTTTAAATCAATCTAAAGTATATATGAGTAAACTTGGTCTGACAGTTACCAATGCT
TAATCAGTGAGGCACCTATCTCAGCGATCTGTCTATTTCGTTCATCCATAGTTGCCTGACTCCCCGTCGT
GTAGATAACTACGATACGGGAGGGCTTACCATCTGGCCCCAGTGCTGCAATGATACCGCGAGACCCACGC
TCACCGGCTCCAGATTTATCAGCAATAAACCAGCCAGCCGGAAGGGCCGAGCGCAGAAGTGGTCCTGCAA
CTTTATCCGCCTCCATCCAGTCTATTAATTGTTGCCGGGAAGCTAGAGTAAGTAGTTCGCCAGTTAATAG
TTTGCGCAACGTTGTTGCCATTGCTGCAGGCATCGTGGTGTCACGCTCGTCGTTTGGTATGGCTTCATTC
AGCTCCGGTTCCCAACGATCAAGGCGAGTTACATGATCCCCCATGTTGTGCAAAAAAGCGGTTAGCTCCT
TCGGTCCTCCGATCGTTGTCAGAAGTAAGTTGGCCGCAGTGTTATCACTCATGGTTATGGCAGCACTGCA
TAATTCTCTTACTGTCATGCCATCCGTAAGATGCTTTTCTGTGACTGGTGAGTACTCAACCAAGTCATTC
TGAGAATAGTGTATGCGGCGACCGAGTTGCTCTTGCCCGGCGTCAACACGGGATAATACCGCGCCACATA
GCAGAACTTTAAAAGTGCTCATCATTGGAAAACGTTCTTCGGGGCGAAAACTCTCAAGGATCTTACCGCT
GTTGAGATCCAGTTCGATGTAACCCACTCGTGCACCCAACTGATCTTCAGCATCTTTTACTTTCACCAGC
GTTTCTGGGTGAGCAAAAACAGGAAGGCAAAATGCCGCAAAAAAGGGAATAAGGGCGACACGGAAATGTT
GAATACTCATACTCTTCCTTTTTCAATATTATTGAAGCATTTATCAGGGTTATTGTCTCATGAGCGGATA
CATATTTGAATGTATTTAGAAAAATAAACAAATAGGGGTTCCGCGCACATTTCCCCGAAAAGTGCCACCT
GACGTCTAAGAAACCATTATTATCATGACATTAACCTATAAAAATAGGCGTATCACGAGGCCCTTTCGT
Features (pLannotate 1.2.2; 10 found; start..end, strand, type, name):
     56..2568    +  promoter       Ac5 promoter: Drosophila melanogaster actin 5C promoter
   2588..2653    +  CDS            N (fragment): REGN_LAMBD - Experimental evidence at protein level: Swiss-Prot protein existence level 1. Plays a role as a transcriptional antitermination factor that allows the virus to initiate its lytic phase. Activates expression of the delayed viral early genes by modifying host RNA polymerase (RNAP) into a form that is resistant to termination signals. This antitermination function requires the host NusA protein which serves to stabilize the interaction between antitermination protein N and host RNA polymerase. From Escherichia phage lambda (Bacteriophage lambda).
   2678..2704    +  CDS            3xHA (fragment): three tandem HA epitope tags
   6314..6355    +  CDS            V5 tag: epitope tag from simian virus 5
   6455..6589    -  polyA_signal   SV40 poly(A) signal: SV40 polyadenylation signal
   6612..6696    -  CDS            large T antigen (fragment): large T antigen from SV40 (simian virus 40)
   6697..7167    +  CDS            TcR (fragment): tetracycline efflux protein; tet; confers resistance to tetracycline
   7211..7799    -  rep_origin     ori: high-copy-number ColE1/pMB1/pBR322/pUC origin of replication
   7970..8830    -  CDS            AmpR: β-lactamase; bla; confers resistance to ampicillin, carbenicillin, and related antibiotics
   8831..8935    -  promoter       AmpR promoter: bla
