[The description below was written by a language model from this plasmid's Addgene catalogue record and pLannotate feature annotations shown in this document.]
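Description:
pAc5.1B-lambdaN-HA-DmUPF2_57-1241-siRNAres-V5His6_N is a 9,029 nt insect expression plasmid for producing a tagged fragment of Drosophila melanogaster UPF2 (Upf2, CG2253), a nonsense-mediated mRNA decay factor, in fly cells. The catalogue lists the backbone as unknown, although the name and the annotated parts point to a pAc5.1B-type vector. It is propagated in E. coli through a ColE1/pUC-type origin and selected with ampicillin via the β-lactamase gene and its bla promoter. The record describes it as low copy, even though this class of origin is usually annotated as high copy. Short fragments of a tetracycline resistance gene and of SV40 large T antigen are also detected; these appear to be non-functional backbone remnants.

Expression is driven by the constitutive actin 5C (Ac5) promoter and terminated by an SV40 polyadenylation signal. The reading frame opens with a fragment of the bacteriophage lambda N protein, followed by an HA epitope (annotated as a partial 3xHA match). The UPF2 insert, residues 57 to 1241 according to the name, is not itself annotated but would occupy the gap between the HA and V5 features. A V5 tag follows, and the name indicates a His6 tag that the feature table does not list.

The lambda N peptide binds boxB RNA hairpins, so such fusions are typically used in tethering assays that recruit a protein to a boxB-containing reporter mRNA, though the record does not state this use. The "siRNAres" label suggests a coding sequence recoded to escape RNAi against endogenous Upf2, which would suit knockdown and complementation experiments. The insert carries 8 silent changes and three non-silent substitutions (L1022P, V1097L, N1213S) relative to the FlyBase reference. The depositor sequence may be theoretical or only partially verified.
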