Addgene plasmid #147001: pAc5.1B-lambdaN-HA-DmUPF2_57-1241-siRNAres-V5His6_N
Purpose: Insect Expression of DmUPF2_57-1241-siRNAres
Depositing lab: Elisa Izaurralde. Depositing organization: Max Planck Institute for Developmental Biology.
Backbone
  Vector backbone: Unknown
  Vector type: Insect Expression
Growth in bacteria
  Bacterial resistance: Ampicillin, 100 μg/mL
  Growth temperature: 37°C
  Growth strain: DH5alpha
  Copy number: Low Copy
Gene/Insert
  Gene/Insert name: DmUPF2_57-1241-siRNAres
  Species: D. melanogaster (fly)
  Mutation: 8 silent and 3 non silent mutations: L1022P, V1097L and N1213S compared to the sequence given by FlyBase no.: CG2253
  Entrez Gene: Upf2 (a.k.a. Dmel_CG2253, CG2253, Dmel\CG2253, UPF2, smg-3, upf2)
  Cloning method: Unknown
Terms and licenses: Academic/Nonprofit Terms; Industry Terms: Not Available to Industry
Depositor comments: Plasmids from this collection were made available to the research community and donated after the lab closed. Please note that the sequence provided by the depositing laboratory may be theoretical/predicted or based on Sanger sequencing results. There may be discrepancies between sequencing results obtained by Addgene and the depositor sequence. If an Addgene verified sequence is not available, please contact before placing your order to request that our lab fully sequence the plasmid.
How to cite: pAc5.1B-lambdaN-HA-DmUPF2_57-1241-siRNAres-V5His6_N was a gift from Elisa Izaurralde (Addgene plasmid # 147001 ; http://n2t.net/addgene:147001 ; RRID:Addgene_147001)
